>Addgene plasmid #136865 | pEBTetDBl-CLIP-CPAP | depositor full sequence | sequence record 264158 | Full Sequence
TTGTACAAAGTGGTGATGGCAGCTAGCGGCGCGCCCGGCCGCGGGGCAGTGCATGTAATCCCTTCAGTTG
GTTGGTACAACTTGCCAACTGGGCCCTGTTCCACATGTGACACGGGGGGGGACCAAACACAAAGGGGTTC
TCTGACTGTAGTTGACATCCTTATAAATGGATGTGCACATTTGCCAACACTGAGTGGCTTTCATCCTGGA
GCAGACTTTGCAGTCTGTGGACTGCAACACAACATTGCCTTTATGTGTAACTCTTGGCTGAAGCTCTTAC
ACCAATGCTGGGGGACATGTACCTCCCAGGGGCCCAGGAAGACTACGGGAGGCTACACCAACGTCAATCA
GAGGGGCCTGTGTAGCTACCGATAAGCGGACCCTCAAGAGGGCATTAGCAATAGTGTTTATAAGGCCCCC
TTGTTAACCCTAAACGGGTAGCATATGCTTCCCGGGTAGTAGTATATACTATCCAGACTAACCCTAATTC
AATAGCATATGTTACCCAACGGGAAGCATATGCTATCGAATTAGGGTTAGTAAAAGGGTCCTAAGGAACA
GCGATATCTCCCACCCCATGAGCTGTCACGGTTTTATTTACATGGGGTCAGGATTCCACGAGGGTAGTGA
ACCATTTTAGTCACAAGGGCAGTGGCTGAAGATCAAGGAGCGGGCAGTGAACTCTCCTGAATCTTCGCCT
GCTTCTTCATTCTCCTTCGTTTAGCTAATAGAATAACTGCTGAGTTGTGAACAGTAAGGTGTATGTGAGG
TGCTCGAAAACAAGGTTTCAGGTGACGCCCCCAGAATAAAATTTGGACGGGGGGTTCAGTGGTGGCATTG
TGCTATGACACCAATATAACCCTCACAAACCCCTTGGGCAATAAATACTAGTGTAGGAATGAAACATTCT
GAATATCTTTAACAATAGAAATCCATGGGGTGGGGACAAGCCGTAAAGACTGGATGTCCATCTCACACGA
ATTTATGGCTATGGGCAACACATAATCCTAGTGCAATATGATACTGGGGTTATTAAGATGTGTCCCAGGC
AGGGACCAAGACAGGTGAACCATGTTGTTACACTCTATTTGTAACAAGGGGAAAGAGAGTGGACGCCGAC
AGCAGCGGACTCCACTGGTTGTCTCTAACACCCCCGAAAATTAAACGGGGCTCCACGCCAATGGGGCCCA
TAAACAAAGACAAGTGGCCACTCTTTTTTTTGAAATTGTGGAGTGGGGGCACGCGTCAGCCCCCACACGC
CGCCCTGCGGTTTTGGACTGTAAAATAAGGGTGTAATAACTTGGCTGATTGTAACCCCGCTAACCACTGC
GGTCAAACCACTTGCCCACAAAACCACTAATGGCACCCCGGGGAATACCTGCATAAGTAGGTGGGCGGGC
CAAGATAGGGGCGCGATTGCTGCGATCTGGAGGACAAATTACACACACTTGCGCCTGAGCGCCAAGCACA
GGGTTGTTGGTCCTCATATTCACGAGGTCGCTGAGAGCACGGTGGGCTAATGTTGCCATGGGTAGCATAT
ACTACCCAAATATCTGGATAGCATATGCTATCCTAATCTATATCTGGGTAGCATAGGCTATCCTAATCTA
TATCTGGGTAGCATATGCTATCCTAATCTATATCTGGGTAGTATATGCTATCCTAATTTATATCTGGGTA
GCATAGGCTATCCTAATCTATATCTGGGTAGCATATGCTATCCTAATCTATATCTGGGTAGTATATGCTA
TCCTAATCTGTATCCGGGTAGCATATGCTATCCTAATAGAGATTAGGGTAGTATATGCTATCCTAATTTA
TATCTGGGTAGCATATACTACCCAAATATCTGGATAGCATATGCTATCCTAATCTATATCTGGGTAGCAT
ATGCTATCCTAATCTATATCTGGGTAGCATAGGCTATCCTAATCTATATCTGGGTAGCATATGCTATCCT
AATCTATATCTGGGTAGTATATGCTATCCTAATTTATATCTGGGTAGCATAGGCTATCCTAATCTATATC
TGGGTAGCATATGCTATCCTAATCTATATCTGGGTAGTATATGCTATCCTAATCTGTATCCGGGTAGCAT
ATGCTATCCTCATGCATATACAGTCAGCATATGATACCCAGTAGTAGAGTGGGAGTGCTATCCTTTGCAT
ATGCCGCCACCTCCCAAGGGGGCGTGAATTTTCGCTGCTTGTCCTTTTCCTGCTGGTTGCTCCCATTCTT
AGGTGAATTTAAGGAGGCCAGGCTAAAGCCGTCGCATGTCTGATTGCTCACCAGGTAAATGTCGCTAATG
TTTTCCAACGCGAGAAGGTGTTGAGCGCGGAGCTGAGTGACGTGACAACATGGGTATGCCCAATTGCCCC
ATGTTGGGAGGACGAAAATGGTGACAAGACAGATGGCCAGAAATACACCAACAGCACGCATGATGTCTAC
TGGGGATTTATTCTTTAGTGCGGGGGAATACACGGCTTTTAATACGATTGAGGGCGTCTCCTAACAAGTT
ACATCACTCCTGCCCTTCCTCACCCTCATCTCCATCACCTCCTTCATCTCCGTCATCTCCGTCATCACCC
TCCGCGGCAGCCCCTTCCACCATAGGTGGAAACCAGGGAGGCAAATCTACTCCATCGTCAAAGCTGCACA
CAGTCACCCTGATATTGCAGGTAGGAGCGGGCTTTGTCATAACAAGGTCCTTAATCGCATCCTTCAAAAC
CTCAGCAAATATATGAGTTTGTAAAAAGACCATGAAATAACAGACAATGGACTCCCTTAGCGGGCCAGGT
TGTGGGCCGGGTCCAGGGGCCATTCCAAAGGGGAGACGACTCAATGGTGTAAGACGACATTGTGGAATAG
CAAGGGCAGTTCCTCGCCTTAGGTTGTAAAGGGAGGTCTTACTACCTCCATATACGAACACACCGGCGAC
CCAAGTTCCTTCGTCGGTAGTCCTTTCTACGTGACTCCTAGCCAGGAGAGCTCTTAAACCTTCTGCAATG
TTCTCAAATTTCGGGTTGGAACCTCCTTGACCACGATGCTTTTCCAAACCACCCTCCTTTTTTGCGCCCT
GCCTCCATCACCCTGACCCCGGGGTCCAGTGCTTGGGCCTTCTCCTGGGTCATCTGCGGGGCCCTGCTCT
ATCGCTCCCGGGGGCACGTCAGGCTCACCATCTGGGCCACCTTCTTGGTGGTATTCAAAATAATCGGCTT
CCCCTACAGGGTGGAAAAATGGCCTTCTACCTGGAGGGGGCCTGCGCGGTGGAGACCCGGATGATGATGA
CTGACTACTGGGACTCCTGGGCCTCTTTTCTCCACGTCCACGACCTCTCCCCCTGGCTCTTTCACGACTT
CCCCCCCTGGCTCTTTCACGTCCTCTACCCCGGCGGCCTCCACTACCTCCTCGACCCCGGCCTCCACTAC
CTCCTCGACCCCGGCCTCCACTGCCTCCTCGACCCCGGCCTCCACCTCCTGCTCCTGCCCCTCCTGCTCC
TGCCCCTCCTCCTGCTCCTGCCCCTCCTGCCCCTCCTGCTCCTGCCCCTCCTGCCCCTCCTGCTCCTGCC
CCTCCTGCCCCTCCTGCTCCTGCCCCTCCTGCCCCTCCTCCTGCTCCTGCCCCTCCTGCCCCTCCTCCTG
CTCCTGCCCCTCCTGCCCCTCCTGCTCCTGCCCCTCCTGCCCCTCCTGCTCCTGCCCCTCCTGCCCCTCC
TGCTCCTGCCCCTCCTGCTCCTGCCCCTCCTGCTCCTGCCCCTCCTGCTCCTGCCCCTCCTGCCCCTCCT
GCCCCTCCTCCTGCTCCTGCCCCTCCTGCTCCTGCCCCTCCTGCCCCTCCTGCCCCTCCTGCTCCTGCCC
CTCCTCCTGCTCCTGCCCCTCCTGCCCCTCCTGCCCCTCCTCCTGCTCCTGCCCCTCCTGCCCCTCCTCC
TGCTCCTGCCCCTCCTCCTGCTCCTGCCCCTCCTGCCCCTCCTGCCCCTCCTCCTGCTCCTGCCCCTCCT
GCCCCTCCTCCTGCTCCTGCCCCTCCTCCTGCTCCTGCCCCTCCTGCCCCTCCTGCCCCTCCTCCTGCTC
CTGCCCCTCCTCCTGCTCCTGCCCCTCCTGCCCCTCCTGCCCCTCCTGCCCCTCCTCCTGCTCCTGCCCC
TCCTCCTGCTCCTGCCCCTCCTGCTCCTGCCCCTCCCGCTCCTGCTCCTGCTCCTGTTCCACCGTGGGTC
CCTTTGCAGCCAATGCAACTTGGACGTTTTTGGGGTCTCCGGACACCATCTCTATGTCTTGGCCCTGATC
CTGAGCCGCCCGGGGCTCCTGGTCTTCCGCCTCCTCGTCCTCGTCCTCTTCCCCGTCCTCGTCCATGGTT
ATCACCCCCTCTTCTTTGAGGTCCACTGCCGCCGGAGCCTTCTGGTCCAGATGTGTCTCCCTTCTCTCCT
AGGCCATTTCCAGGTCCTGTACCTGGCCCCTCGTCAGACATGATTCACACTAAAAGAGATCAATAGACAT
CTTTATTAGACGACGCTCAGTGAATACAGGGAGTGCAGACTCCTGCCCCCTCCAACAGCCCCCCCACCCT
CATCCCCTTCATGGTCGCTGTCAGACAGATCCAGGTCTGAAAATTCCCCATCCTCCGAACCATCCTCGTC
CTCATCACCAATTACTCGCAGCCCGGAAAACTCCCGCTGAACATCCTCAAGATTTGCGTCCTGAGCCTCA
AGCCAGGCCTCAAATTCCTCGTCCCCCTTTTTGCTGGACGGTAGGGATGGGGATTCTCGGGACCCCTCCT
CTTCCTCTTCAAGGTCACCAGACAGAGATGCTACTGGGGCAACGGAAGAAAAGCTGGGTGCGGCCTGTGA
GGATCAGCTTATCGATGATAAGCTGTCAAACATGAGAATTCTTGAAGACGAAAGGGCCTCGTGATACGCC
TATTTTTATAGGTTAATGTCATGATAATAATGGTTTCTTAGACGTCAGGTGGCACTTTTCGGGGAAATGT
GCGCGGAACCCCTATTTGTTTATTTTTCTAAATACATTCAAATATGTATCCGCTCATGAGACAATAACCC
TGATAAATGCTTCAATAATATTGAAAAAGGAAGAGTATGAGTATTCAACATTTCCGTGTCGCCCTTATTC
CCTTTTTTGCGGCATTTTGCCTTCCTGTTTTTGCTCACCCAGAAACGCTGGTGAAAGTAAAAGATGCTGA
AGATCAGTTGGGTGCACGAGTGGGTTACATCGAACTGGATCTCAACAGCGGTAAGATCCTTGAGAGTTTT
CGCCCCGAAGAACGTTTTCCAATGATGAGCACTTTTAAAGTTCTGCTATGTGGCGCGGTATTATCCCGTG
TTGACGCCGGGCAAGAGCAACTCGGTCGCCGCATACACTATTCTCAGAATGACTTGGTTGAGTACTCACC
AGTCACAGAAAAGCATCTTACGGATGGCATGACAGTAAGAGAATTATGCAGTGCTGCCATAACCATGAGT
GATAACACTGCGGCCAACTTACTTCTGACAACGATCGGAGGACCGAAGGAGCTAACCGCTTTTTTGCACA
ACATGGGGGATCATGTAACTCGCCTTGATCGTTGGGAACCGGAGCTGAATGAAGCCATACCAAACGACGA
GCGTGACACCACGATGCCTGCAGCAATGGCAACAACGTTGCGCAAACTATTAACTGGCGAACTACTTACT
CTAGCTTCCCGGCAACAATTAATAGACTGGATGGAGGCGGATAAAGTTGCAGGACCACTTCTGCGCTCGG
CCCTTCCGGCTGGCTGGTTTATTGCTGATAAATCTGGAGCCGGTGAGCGTGGGTCTCGCGGTATCATTGC
AGCACTGGGGCCAGATGGTAAGCCCTCCCGTATCGTAGTTATCTACACGACGGGGAGTCAGGCAACTATG
GATGAACGAAATAGACAGATCGCTGAGATAGGTGCCTCACTGATTAAGCATTGGTAACTGTCAGACCAAG
TTTACTCATATATACTTTAGATTGATTTAAAACTTCATTTTTAATTTAAAAGGATCTAGGTGAAGATCCT
TTTTGATAATCTCATGACCAAAATCCCTTAACGTGAGTTTTCGTTCCACTGAGCGTCAGACCCCGTAGAA
AAGATCAAAGGATCTTCTTGAGATCCTTTTTTTCTGCGCGTAATCTGCTGCTTGCAAACAAAAAAACCAC
CGCTACCAGCGGTGGTTTGTTTGCCGGATCAAGAGCTACCAACTCTTTTTCCGAAGGTAACTGGCTTCAG
CAGAGCGCAGATACCAAATACTGTCCTTCTAGTGTAGCCGTAGTTAGGCCACCACTTCAAGAACTCTGTA
GCACCGCCTACATACCTCGCTCTGCTAATCCTGTTACCAGTGGCTGCTGCCAGTGGCGATAAGTCGTGTC
TTACCGGGTTGGACTCAAGACGATAGTTACCGGATAAGGCGCAGCGGTCGGGCTGAACGGGGGGTTCGTG
CACACAGCCCAGCTTGGAGCGAACGACCTACACCGAACTGAGATACCTACAGCGTGAGCTATGAGAAAGC
GCCACGCTTCCCGAAGGGAGAAAGGCGGACAGGTATCCGGTAAGCGGCAGGGTCGGAACAGGAGAGCGCA
CGAGGGAGCTTCCAGGGGGAAACGCCTGGTATCTTTATAGTCCTGTCGGGTTTCGCCACCTCTGACTTGA
GCGTCGATTTTTGTGATGCTCGTCAGGGGGGCGGAGCCTATGGAAAAACGCCAGCAACGCGGCCTTTTTA
CGGTTCCTGGCCTTTTGCTGGCCTTGAAGCTGTCCCTGATGGTCGTCATCTACCTGCCTGGACAGCATGG
CCTGCAACGCGGGCATCCCGATGCCGCCGGAAGCGAGAAGAATCATAATGGGGAAGGCCATCCAGCCTCG
CGTCGAACTAGATGATCCGGCTGTGGAATGTGTGTCAGTTAGGGTGTGGAAAGTCCCCAGGCTCCCCAGC
AGGCAGAAGTATGCAAAGCATGCATCTCAATTAGTCAGCAACCAGGTGTGGAAAGTCCCCAGGCTCCCCA
GCAGGCAGAAGTATGCAAAGCATGCATCTCAATTAGTCAGCAACCATAGTCCCGCCCCTAACTCCGCCCA
TCCCGCCCCTAACTCCGCCCAGTTCCGCCCATTCTCCGCCCCATGGCTGACTAATTTTTTTTATTTATGC
AGAGGCCGAGGCCGCCTCGGCCTCTGAGCTATTCCAGAAGTAGTGAGGAGGCTTTTTTGGAGGGTGACCG
CCACGACCGGTATGGCCAAGCCTTTGTCTCAAGAAGAATCCACCCTCATTGAAAGAGCAACGGCTACAAT
CAACAGCATCCCCATCTCTGAAGACTACAGCGTCGCCAGCGCAGCTCTCTCTAGCGACGGCCGCATCTTC
ACTGGTGTCAATGTATATCATTTTACTGGGGGACCTTGTGCAGAACTCGTGGTGCTGGGCACTGCTGCTG
CTGCGGCAGCTGGCAACCTGACTTGTATCGTCGCGATCGGAAATGAGAACAGGGGCATCTTGAGCCCCTG
CGGACGGTGCCGACAGGTGCTTCTCGATCTGCATCCTGGGATCAAAGCCATAGTGAAGGACAGTGATGGA
CAGCCGACGGCAGTTGGGATTCGTGAATTGCTGCCCTCTGGTTACGGTCCGACGCGGCCCGACGGGTCCG
AGGGGGGTCGACCTCGAAACTTGTTTATTGCAGCTTATAATGGTTACAAATAAAGCAATAGCATCACAAA
TTTCACAAATAAAGCATTTTTTTCACTGCATTCTAGTTGTGGTTTGTCCAAACTCATCAATGTATCTTAT
CATGTCTGGATCTGATCCGAACCCCTTCCTCGACCAATTCTCATGTTTGACAGCTTATCATCGCAGATCC
GGGCAACGTTGTTGCCATTGCTCGACCAATTCTCATGTTTGACAGCTTATCATCGCAGATCCGTATGGTG
CACTCTCAGTACAATCTGCTCTGATGCCGCATAGTTAAGCCAGTATCTGCTCCCTGCTTGTGTGTTGGAG
GTCGCTGAGTAGTGCGCGAGCAAAATTTAAGCTACAACAAGGCAAGGCTTGACCGACAATTGCATGAAGA
ATCTGCTTAGGGTTAGGCGTTTTGCGCTGCTTCGCGATGTACGGGCCAGATATACGCGTATCTGAGGGGA
CTAGGGTGTGTTTAGGCGAAAAGCGGGGCTTCGGTTGTACGCGGTTAGGAGTCCCCTCAGGATATAGTAG
TTTCGCTTTTGCATAGGGAGGGGGAAATGTAGTCTTATGCAATACTCTTGTAGTCTTGCAACATGGTAAC
GATGAGTTAGCAACATGCCTTACAAGGAGAGAAAAAGCACCGTGCATGCCGATTGGTGGAAGTAAGGTGG
TACGATCGTGCCTTATTAGGAAGGCAACAGACGGGTCTGACATGGATTGGACGAACCACTGAATTCCGCA
TTGCAGAGATATTGTATTTAAGTGCCTAGCTCGATACAATAAACGCCATTTGACCATTCACCACATTGGT
GTGCACCTCCAAGCTGGCCGGGGATCCTCTAGGGCCTCTGAGCTATTCCAGAAGTAGTGAAGAGGCTTTT
TTGGAGGCCTAGGCTTTTGCAAAAAGCTCCGGATCGATCCTGAGAACTTCAGGGTGAGTTTGGGGACCCT
TGATTGTTCTTTCTTTTTCGCTATTGTAAAATTCATGTTATATGGAGGGGGCAAAGTTTTCAGGGTGTTG
TTTAGAATGGGAAGATGTCCCTTGTATCACCATGGACCCTCATGATAATTTTGTTTCTTTCACTTTCTAC
TCTGTTGACAACCATTGTCTCCTCTTATTTTCTTTTCATTTTCTGTAACTTTTTCGTTAAACTTTAGCTT
GCATTTGTAACGAATTTTTAAATTCACTTTTGTTTATTTGTCAGATTGTAAGTACTTTCTCTAATCACTT
TTTTTTCAAGGCAATCAGGGTATATTATATTGTACTTCAGCACAGTTTTAGAGAACAATTGTTATAATTA
AATGATAAGGTAGAATATTTCTGCATATAAATTCTGGCTGGCGTGGAAATATTCTTATTGGTAGAAACAA
CTACATCCTGGTCATCATCCTGCCTTTCTCTTTATGGTTACAATGATATACACTGTTTGAGATGAGGATA
AAATACTCTGAGTCCAAACCGGGCCCCTCTGCTAACCATGTTCATGCCTTCTTCTTTTTCCTACAGCTCC
TGGGCAACGTGCTGGTTATTGTGCTGTCTCATCATTTTGGCAAAGAATTGTAATACGACTCACTATAGGG
CGAATTGATATGTCTAGATTAGATAAAAGTAAAGTGATTAACAGCGCATTAGAGCTGCTTAATGAGGTCG
GAATCGAAGGTTTAACAACCCGTAAACTCGCCCAGAAGCTAGGTGTAGAGCAGCCTACATTGTATTGGCA
TGTAAAAAATAAGCGGGCTTTGCTCGACGCCTTAGCCATTGAGATGTTAGATAGGCACCATACTCACTTT
TGCCCTTTAGAAGGGGAAAGCTGGCAAGATTTTTTACGTAATAACGCTAAAAGTTTTAGATGTGCTTTAC
TAAGTCATCGCGATGGAGCAAAAGTACATTTAGGTACACGGCCTACAGAAAAACAGTATGAAACTCTCGA
AAATCAATTAGCCTTTTTATGCCAACAAGGTTTTTCACTAGAGAATGCATTATATGCACTCAGCGCTGTG
GGGCATTTTACTTTAGGTTGCGTATTGGAAGATCAAGAGCATCAAGTCGCTAAAGAAGAAAGGGAAACAC
CTACTACTGATAGTATGCCGCCATTATTACGACAAGCTATCGAATTATTTGATCACCAAGGTGCAGAGCC
AGCCTTCTTATTCGGCCTTGAATTGATCATATGCGGATTAGAAAAACAACTTAAATGTGAAAGTGGGTCC
GCGTACAGCGGATCCCGGGAATTCAGATCTTATTAAAGCAGAACTTGTTTATTGCAGCTTATAATGGTTA
CAAATAAAGCAATAGCATCACAAATTTCACAAATAAAGCATTTTTTTCACTGCATTCTAGTTGTGGTTTG
TCCAAACTCATCAATGTATCTTATCATGTCTGGTCGAATCCATGGCGCAGAACTGGTAGGTATGGAAGAT
CCGCGTTGACATTGATTATTGACTAGTTATTAATAGTAATCAATTACGGGGTCATTAGTTCATAGCCCAT
ATATGGAGTTCCGCGTTACATAACTTACGGTAAATGGCCCGCCTGGCTGACCGCCCAACGACCCCCGCCC
ATTGACGTCAATAATGACGTATGTTCCCATAGTAACGCCAATAGGGACTTTCCATTGACGTCAATGGGTG
GAGTATTTACGGTAAACTGCCCACTTGGCAGTACATCAAGTGTATCATATGCCAAGTACGCCCCCTATTG
ACGTCAATGACGGTAAATGGCCCGCCTGGCATTATGCCCAGTACATGACCTTATGGGACTTTCCTACTTG
GCAGTACATCTACGTATTAGTCATCGCTATTACCATGGTGATGCGGTTTTGGCAGTACATCAATGGGCGT
GGATAGCGGTTTGACTCACGGGGATTTCCAAGTCTCCACCCCATTGACGTCAATGGGAGTTTGTTTTGGC
ACCAAAATCAACGGGACTTTCCAAAATGTCGTAACAACTCCGCCCCATTGACGCAAATGGGCGGTAGGCG
TGTACGGTGGGAGGTCTATATAAGCAGAGCTCTCCCTATCAGTGATAGAGATCTCCCTATCAGTGATAGA
GATCGTCGACGAGCTCGTTTAGTGAACCGTCAGATCGCCTGGAGACGCCATCCACGCTGTTTTGACCTCC
ATAGAAGACACCGGGACCGATCCAGCCTCCGGACTCTAGCGTTTAAACTTAAGCTTACCACCATGGATTA
TAAAGACGATGATGACAAGCACCACCACCACCACCACGACAAGGATTGTGAAATGAAACGCACCACACTG
GACAGCCCTTTGGGGAAGCTGGAGCTGTCTGGTTGTGAGCAGGGTCTGCACGAAATAATTTTTCTGGGCA
AGGGGACGTCTGCAGCTGATGCCGTGGAGGTCCCAGCCCCCGCTGCGGTTCTCGGAGGTCCGGAGCCCCT
GATACAGGCTACAGCCTGGCTGAATGCCTATTTCCACCAGCCCGAGGCTATCGAAGAGTTCCCCGTGCCG
GCTCTTCACCATCCCGTTTTCCAGCAAGAGTCGTTCACCAGACAGGTGTTATGGAAGCTGCTGAAGGTTG
TGAAATTCGGAGAAGTGATTTCTGAGTCACACTTAGCAGCCCTGGTAGGCAACCCCGCAGCCACGGCAGC
AGTGAATACGGCACTGGATGGCAATCCTGTCCCTATCCTGATCCCGTGCCACAGAGTGGTCCAGGGGGAT
TCGGATGTGGGGCCGTACCTTGGTGGACTGGCCGTGAAGGAATGGCTTCTGGCCCATGAAGGCCACCGGT
TGGGGAAGCCAGGCTTGGGATTCGAACTGGAGGTGCTGTTCCAGGGCCCCGGTACCGCCATCACAAGTTT
GTACAAAAAAGCAGGCACCATGAGGAAGCTACAAAAGGAACGTAAAGTTTTTGAAAAGTATACTACAGCT
GCAAGAACTTTTCCAGATAAAAAGGAACGTGAAGAAATACAGACTTTAAAACAGCAAATAGCAGATTTAC
GGGAAGATTTGAAAAGAAAGGAGACCAAATGGTCAAGTACACACAGCCGTCTCAGAAGCCAGATACAAAT
GTTAGTCAGAGAGAACACAGACCTCCGGGAAGAAATAAAAGTGATGGAAAGATTCCGACTGGATGCCTGG
AAGAGAGCAGAAGCCATAGAGAGCAGCCTCGAGGTGGAGAAGAAGGACAAGCTTGCGAACACATCTGTTC
GATTTCAAAACAGTCAGATTTCTTCAGGAACCCAGGTAGAAAAATACAAGAAAAATTATCTTCCAATGCA
AGGCAATCCACCTCGAAGATCCAAGTCTGCACCTCCTCGTGATTTAGGCAATTTGGATAAGGGACAAGCT
GCCTCTCCCAGGGAGCCACTTGAACCACTGAACTTCCCAGATCCTGAATATAAAGAGGAGGAGGAAGACC
AAGACATACAGGGAGAAATCAGTCATCCTGATGGAAAGGTGGAAAAGGTTTATAAGAATGGGTGCCGTGT
TATACTGTTTCCCAATGGAACTCGAAAGGAAGTGAGTGCAGATGGGAAGACCATCACTGTCACTTTCTTT
AATGGTGACGTGAAGCAGGTCATGCCAGACCAAAGAGTGATCTACTACTATGCAGCTGCCCAGACCACTC
ACACGACATACCCGGAGGGACTGGAAGTCTTACATTTCTCAAGTGGACAAATAGAAAAACATTACCCAGA
TGGAAGAAAAGAAATCACGTTTCCTGACCAGACTGTTAAAAACTTATTTCCTGATGGACAAGAAGAAAGC
ATTTTCCCAGATGGTACAATTGTCAGAGTACAACGTGATGGCAACAAACTCATAGAGTTTAATAATGGCC
AAAGAGAACTACATACTGCCCAGTTCAAGAGACGGGAATACCCAGATGGCACTGTTAAAACCGTATATGC
AAACGGTCATCAAGAAACGAAGTACAGATCCGGTCGGATAAGAGTTAAGGACAAGGAGGGTAATGTGCTA
ATGGACACGGAGCTGTAGATACCCAGCTTTC
Features (pLannotate 1.2.2; 30 found; start..end, strand, type, name):
    433..2222    -  rep_origin     oriP: Epstein-Barr virus oriP replication origin (Yates et al., 2000)
   2223..2441    -  CDS            gL (fragment): GL_EBVB9 - Experimental evidence at protein level: Swiss-Prot protein existence level 1. The heterodimer glycoprotein H-glycoprotein L is required for the fusion of viral and plasma membranes leading to virus entry into the host cell. Acts as a functional inhibitor of gH and maintains gH in an inhibited form. Upon binding to host integrins, gL dissociates from gH leading to activation of the viral fusion glycoproteins gB and gH. Fusion of EBV with B-lymphocytes requires the additional receptor- binding protein gp42, which forms a complex with gH/gL. The heterodimer gH/gL targets also host EPHA
   2524..4451    -  CDS            EBNA1 (fragment): Epstein-Barr nuclear antigen 1, also known as EBNA-1 crucial for latent viral infection, and for episomal amplification of vectors containing the oriP origin (Okita et al., 2013)
   4489..4833    -  CDS            BRRF2_EBVB9 (fragment): Protein inferred from homology: Swiss-Prot protein existence level 3. From Epstein-Barr virus (strain B95-8) (HHV-4) (Human herpesvirus 4).
   4836..4859    -  promoter       tet promoter (fragment): E. coli promoter for tetracycline efflux protein gene
   4972..5076    +  promoter       AmpR promoter: bla
   5077..5937    +  CDS            AmpR: β-lactamase; bla; confers resistance to ampicillin, carbenicillin, and related antibiotics
   6108..6696    +  rep_origin     ori: high-copy-number ColE1/pMB1/pBR322/pUC origin of replication
   6742..6865    -  CDS            TcR (fragment): tetracycline efflux protein; tet; confers resistance to tetracycline
   6903..7200    +  promoter       SV40 promoter: SV40 enhancer and early promoter
   7222..7604    +  CDS            BSD (fragment): blasticidin S deaminase; Aspergillus terreus BSD; confers resistance to blasticidin
   7648..7782    +  polyA_signal   SV40 poly(A) signal: SV40 polyadenylation signal
   7904..7956    -  misc_feature   bom (fragment): basis of mobility region from pBR322
   8087..8180    +  ncRNA          Retro dr1: Accession: RF00214 - Retrovirus direct repeat 1 (dr1)
   8216..8477    +  promoter       RSV promoter: Rous sarcoma virus enhancer/promoter
   8503..8563    +  promoter       SV40 promoter (fragment): SV40 early promoter
   8594..9166    +  intron         β-globin intron: intron from rabbit β-globin gene
   9221..9239    +  promoter       T7 promoter: promoter for bacteriophage T7 RNA polymerase
   9250..9870    +  CDS            tetR: TETR2_ECOLX - Experimental evidence at protein level: Swiss-Prot protein existence level 1. TetR is the repressor of the tetracycline resistance element; its N-terminal region forms a helix-turn-helix structure and binds DNA. Binding of tetracycline to TetR reduces the repressor affinity for the tetracycline resistance gene (tetA) promoter operator sites. From Escherichia coli.
   9912..10033   +  polyA_signal   SV40 poly(A) signal: SV40 polyadenylation signal
  10088..10467   +  enhancer       CMV enhancer: human cytomegalovirus immediate early enhancer
  10468..10671   +  promoter       CMV promoter: human cytomegalovirus (CMV) immediate early promoter
  10673..10692   +  promoter       PLtetO-1 promoter (fragment): modified phage lambda PL promoter with tet operator sites (Lutz and Bujard, 1997)
  10694..10713   +  promoter       PLtetO-1 promoter (fragment): modified phage lambda PL promoter with tet operator sites (Lutz and Bujard, 1997)
  10721..10754   +  promoter       TRE3GV promoter (fragment): 3rd-generation Tet-responsive promoter that can be activated by binding of Tet-On® 3G, optimized for retroviral and lentiviral vectors
  10870..10887   +  CDS            9xHis (fragment): 9xHis affinity tag
  10888..11430   +  CDS            MGMT (fragment): MGMT_HUMAN - Experimental evidence at protein level: Swiss-Prot protein existence level 1. Involved in the cellular defense against the biological effects of O6-methylguanine (O6-MeG) and O4-methylthymine (O4-MeT) in DNA. Repairs the methylated nucleobase in DNA by stoichiometrically transferring the methyl group to a cysteine residue in the enzyme. This is a suicide reaction: the enzyme is irreversibly inactivated. From Homo sapiens (Human).
  11474..11494   +  protein_bind   attB1: mutant version of attB; core recombination site for the Gateway® BP reaction BP Clonase™
  11500..12615   +  CDS            CENPJ (fragment): CENPJ_HUMAN - Also known as CPAP, LAP, LIP1. Experimental evidence at protein level: Swiss-Prot protein existence level 1. Plays an important role in cell division and centrosome function by participating in centriole duplication (PubMed:17681131, PubMed:20531387). Inhibits microtubule nucleation from the centrosome. Involved in the regulation of slow processive growth of centriolar microtubules. Acts as microtubule plus-end tracking protein that stabilizes centriolar microtubules and inhibits microtubule polymerization and extension from the distal ends of centrioles (PubMed:15047868, PubMed:
  12621..14      -  protein_bind   attB2 (across the origin): mutant version of attB; recombination site for the Gateway® BP reaction BP Clonase™
