>Addgene plasmid #136865 | pEBTetDBl-CLIP-CPAP | addgene full sequence | sequence record 276404 | Addgene NGS Result
TTGTACAAAGTGGTGATGGCAGCTAGCGGCGCGCCCGGCCGCGGGGCAGTGCATGTAATCCCTTCAGTTG
GTTGGTACAACTTGCCAACTGGGCCCTGTTCCACATGTGACACGGGGGGGGACCAAACACAAAGGGGTTC
TCTGACTGTAGTTGACATCCTTATAAATGGATGTGCACATTTGCCAACACTGAGTGGCTTTCATCCTGGA
GCAGACTTTGCAGTCTGTGGACTGCAACACAACATTGCCTTTATGTGTAACTCTTGGCTGAAGCTCTTAC
ACCAATGCTGGGGGACATGTACCTCCCAGGGGCCCAGGAAGACTACGGGAGGCTACACCAACGTCAATCA
GAGGGGCCTGTGTAGCTACCGATAAGCGGACCCTCAAGAGGGCATTAGCAATAGTGTTTATAAGGCCCCC
TTGTTAACCCTAAACGGGTAGCATATGCTTCCCGGGTAGTAGTATATACTATCCAGACTAACCCTAATTC
AATAGCATATGTTACCCAACGGGAAGCATATGCTATCGAATTAGGGTTAGTAAAAGGGTCCTAAGGAACA
GCGATATCTCCCACCCCATGAGCTGTCACGGTTTTATTTACATGGGGTCAGGATTCCACGAGGGTAGTGA
ACCATTTTAGTCACAAGGGCAGTGGCTGAAGATCAAGGAGCGGGCAGTGAACTCTCCTGAATCTTCGCCT
GCTTCTTCATTCTCCTTCGTTTAGCTAATAGAATAACTGCTGAGTTGTGAACAGTAAGGTGTATGTGAGG
TGCTCGAAAACAAGGTTTCAGGTGACGCCCCCAGAATAAAATTTGGACGGGGGGTTCAGTGGTGGCATTG
TGCTATGACACCAATATAACCCTCACAAACCCCTTGGGCAATAAATACTAGTGTAGGAATGAAACATTCT
GAATATCTTTAACAATAGAAATCCATGGGGTGGGGACAAGCCGTAAAGACTGGATGTCCATCTCACACGA
ATTTATGGCTATGGGCAACACATAATCCTAGTGCAATATGATACTGGGGTTATTAAGATGTGTCCCAGGC
AGGGACCAAGACAGGTGAACCATGTTGTTACACTCTATTTGTAACAAGGGGAAAGAGAGTGGACGCCGAC
AGCAGCGGACTCCACTGGTTGTCTCTAACACCCCCGAAAATTAAACGGGGCTCCACGCCAATGGGGCCCA
TAAACAAAGACAAGTGGCCACTCTTTTTTTTGAAATTGTGGAGTGGGGGCACGCGTCAGCCCCCACACGC
CGCCCTGCGGTTTTGGACTGTAAAATAAGGGTGTAATAACTTGGCTGATTGTAACCCCGCTAACCACTGC
GGTCAAACCACTTGCCCACAAAACCACTAATGGCACCCCGGGGAATACCTGCATAAGTAGGTGGGCGGGC
CAAGATAGGGGCGCGATTGCTGCGATCTGGAGGACAAATTACACACACTTGCGCCTGAGCGCCAAGCACA
GGGTTGTTGGTCCTCATATTCACGAGGTCGCTGAGAGCACGGTGGGCTAATGTTGCCATGGGTAGCATAT
ACTACCCAAATATCTGGATAGCATATGCTATCCTAATCTATATCTGGGTAGCATAGGCTATCCTAATCTA
TATCTGGGTAGTATATGCTATCCTAATCTGTATCCGGGTAGCATATGCTATCCTAATAGAGATTAGGGTA
GTATATGCTATCCTAATTTATATCTGGGTAGCATATACTACCCAAATATCTGGATAGCATATGCTATCCT
AATCTATATCTGGGTAGCATATGCTATCCTAATCTATATCTGGGTAGCATAGGCTATCCTAATCTATATC
TGGGTAGCATATGCTATCCTAATCTATATCTGGGTAGTATATGCTATCCTAATTTATATCTGGGTAGCAT
AGGCTATCCTAATCTATATCTGGGTAGCATATGCTATCCTAATCTATATCTGGGTAGTATATGCTATCCT
AATCTGTATCCGGGTAGCATATGCTATCCTCATGCATATACAGTCAGCATATGATACCCAGTAGTAGAGT
GGGAGTGCTATCCTTTGCATATGCCGCCACCTCCCAAGGGGGCGTGAATTTTCGCTGCTTGTCCTTTTCC
TGCTGGTTGCTCCCATTCTTAGGTGAATTTAAGGAGGCCAGGCTAAAGCCGTCGCATGTCTGATTGCTCA
CCAGGTAAATGTCGCTAATGTTTTCCAACGCGAGAAGGTGTTGAGCGCGGAGCTGAGTGACGTGACAACA
TGGGTATGCCCAATTGCCCCATGTTGGGAGGACGAAAATGGTGACAAGACAGATGGCCAGAAATACACCA
ACAGCACGCATGATGTCTACTGGGGATTTATTCTTTAGTGCGGGGGAATACACGGCTTTTAATACGATTG
AGGGCGTCTCCTAACAAGTTACATCACTCCTGCCCTTCCTCACCCTCATCTCCATCACCTCCTTCATCTC
CGTCATCTCCGTCATCACCCTCCGCGGCAGCCCCTTCCACCATAGGTGGAAACCAGGGAGGCAAATCTAC
TCCATCGTCAAAGCTGCACACAGTCACCCTGATATTGCAGGTAGGAGCGGGCTTTGTCATAACAAGGTCC
TTAATCGCATCCTTCAAAACCTCAGCAAATATATGAGTTTGTAAAAAGACCATGAAATAACAGACAATGG
ACTCCCTTAGCGGGCCAGGTTGTGGGCCGGGTCCAGGGGCCATTCCAAAGGGGAGACGACTCAATGGTGT
AAGACGACATTGTGGAATAGCAAGGGCAGTTCCTCGCCTTAGGTTGTAAAGGGAGGTCTTACTACCTCCA
TATACGAACACACCGGCGACCCAAGTTCCTTCGTCGGTAGTCCTTTCTACGTGACTCCTAGCCAGGAGAG
CTCTTAAACCTTCTGCAATGTTCTCAAATTTCGGGTTGGAACCTCCTTGACCACGATGCTTTCCAAACCA
CCCTCCTTTTTTGCGCCTGCCTCCATCACCCTGACCCCGGGGTCCAGTGCTTGGGCCTTCTCCTGGGTCA
TCTGCGGGGCCCTGCTCTATCGCTCCCGGGGGCACGTCAGGCTCACCATCTGGGCCACCTTCTTGGTGGT
ATTCAAAATAATCGGCTTCCCCTACAGGGTGGAAAAATGGCCTTCTACCTGGAGGGGGCCTGCGCGGTGG
AGACCCGGATGATGATGACTGACTACTGGGACTCCTGGGCCTCTTTTCTCCACGTCCACGACCTCTCCCC
CTGGCTCTTTCACGACTTCCCCCCCTGGCTCTTTCACGTCCTCTACCCCGGCGGCCTCCACTACCTCCTC
GACCCCGGCCTCCACTACCTCCTCGACCCCGGCCTCCACTGCCTCCTCGACCCCGGCCTCCACCTCCTGC
TCCTGCCCCTCCTGCTCCTGCCCCTCCTCCTGCTCCTGCCCCTCCTGCCCCTCCTGCTCCTSCCCCTCCT
GCCCCTCCTGCTCCTGCCCCTCCTGCCCCTCCTGCTCCTGCCCCTCCTGCCCCTCCTCCTGCTCCTGCCC
CTCCTGCCCCTCCTCCTGCTCCTGCCCCTCCTGCCCCTCCTGCTCCTGCCCCTCCTGCCCCTCCTGCTCC
TGCCCCTCCTGCCCCTCCTGCTCCTGCYCCTCCTGCTCCTGCCCCTCCTGCTCCTGCCCCTCCTGCTCCT
GCCCCTCCTGCCCCTCCTGCCCCTCCTCCTGCTCCTGCCCCTCCTGCTCCTGCCCCTCCTGCCCCTCCTG
CCCCTCCTGCTCCTGCCCCTCCTCCTGCTCCTGCCCCTCCTSCCCCTCCTSCCCCTCCTCCTSCTCCTGC
CCCTCCTGCCCCTCCTCCTGCTCCTGCCCCTCCTCCTGCTCCTGCCCCTCCTGCCCCTCCTGCCCCYCCT
CCTGCTCCTNGCCCCTCCTGCCCCTCCTCCTGCTCCTGCCCCWCCTCCTGCTCCTGCCCCTCCTGCCCCT
CCTGCCCCTCCTCCTGCTCCTGCCCCTCCTCCTGCTCCTGCCCCTCCTGCCCCTCCTGCCCCTCCTGCCC
CTCCTCCTGCTCCTGCCCCTCCTCCTGCTCCTGCCCCTCCTGCTCCTGCCCCTCCCGCTCCTGCTCCTGC
TCCTGTTCCACCGTGGGTCCCTTTGCAGCCAATGCAACTTGGACGTTTTTGGGGTCTCCGGACACCATCT
CTATGTCTTGGCCCTGATCCTGAGCCGCCCGGGGCTCCTGGTCTTCCGCCTCCTCGTCCTCGTCCTCTTC
CCCGTCCTCGTCCATGGTTATCACCCCCTCTTCTTTGAGGTCCACTGCCGCCGGAGCCTTCTGGTCCAGA
TGTGTCTCCCTTCTCTCCTAGGCCATTTCCAGGTCCTGTACCTGGCCCCTCGTCAGACATGATTCACACT
AAAAGAGATCAATAGACATCTTTATTAGACGACGCTCAGTGAATACAGGGAGTGCAGACTCCTGCCCCCT
CCAACAGCCCCCCCACCCTCATCCCCTTCATGGTCGCTGTCAGACAGATCCAGGTCTGAAAATTCCCCAT
CCTCCGAACCATCCTCGTCCTCATCACCAATTACTCGCAGCCCGGAAAACTCCCGCTGAACATCCTCAAG
ATTTGCGTCCTGAGCCTCAAGCCAGGCCTCAAATTCCTCGTCCCCCTTTTTGCTGGACGGTAGGGATGGG
GATTCTCGGGACCCCTCCTCTTCCTCTTCAAGGTCACCAGACAGAGATGCTACTGGGGCAACGGAAGAAA
AGCTGGGTGCGGCCTGTGAGGATCAGCTTATCGATGATAAGCTGTCAAACATGAGAATTCTTGAAGACGA
AAGGGCCTCGTGATACGCCTATTTTTATAGGTTAATGTCATGATAATAATGGTTTCTTAGACGTCAGGTG
GCACTTTTCGGGGAAATGTGCGCGGAACCCCTATTTGTTTATTTTTCTAAATACATTCAAATATGTATCC
GCTCATGAGACAATAACCCTGATAAATGCTTCAATAATATTGAAAAAGGAAGAGTATGAGTATTCAACAT
TTCCGTGTCGCCCTTATTCCCTTTTTTGCGGCATTTTGCCTTCCTGTTTTTGCTCACCCAGAAACGCTGG
TGAAAGTAAAAGATGCTGAAGATCAGTTGGGTGCACGAGTGGGTTACATCGAACTGGATCTCAACAGCGG
TAAGATCCTTGAGAGTTTTCGCCCCGAAGAACGTTTTCCAATGATGAGCACTTTTAAAGTTCTGCTATGT
GGCGCGGTATTATCCCGTGTTGACGCCGGGCAAGAGCAACTCGGTCGCCGCATACACTATTCTCAGAATG
ACTTGGTTGAGTACTCACCAGTCACAGAAAAGCATCTTACGGATGGCATGACAGTAAGAGAATTATGCAG
TGCTGCCATAACCATGAGTGATAACACTGCGGCCAACTTACTTCTGACAACGATCGGAGGACCGAAGGAG
CTAACCGCTTTTTTGCACAACATGGGGGATCATGTAACTCGCCTTGATCGTTGGGAACCGGAGCTGAATG
AAGCCATACCAAACGACGAGCGTGACACCACGATGCCTGCAGCAATGGCAACAACGTTGCGCAAACTATT
AACTGGCGAACTACTTACTCTAGCTTCCCGGCAACAATTAATAGACTGGATGGAGGCGGATAAAGTTGCA
GGACCACTTCTGCGCTCGGCCCTTCCGGCTGGCTGGTTTATTGCTGATAAATCTGGAGCCGGTGAGCGTG
GGTCTCGCGGTATCATTGCAGCACTGGGGCCAGATGGTAAGCCCTCCCGTATCGTAGTTATCTACACGAC
GGGGAGTCAGGCAACTATGGATGAACGAAATAGACAGATCGCTGAGATAGGTGCCTCACTGATTAAGCAT
TGGTAACTGTCAGACCAAGTTTACTCATATATACTTTAGATTGATTTAAAACTTCATTTTTAATTTAAAA
GGATCTAGGTGAAGATCCTTTTTGATAATCTCATGACCAAAATCCCTTAACGTGAGTTTTCGTTCCACTG
AGCGTCAGACCCCGTAGAAAAGATCAAAGGATCTTCTTGAGATCCTTTTTTTCTGCGCGTAATCTGCTGC
TTGCAAACAAAAAAACCACCGCTACCAGCGGTGGTTTGTTTGCCGGATCAAGAGCTACCAACTCTTTTTC
CGAAGGTAACTGGCTTCAGCAGAGCGCAGATACCAAATACTGTCCTTCTAGTGTAGCCGTAGTTAGGCCA
CCACTTCAAGAACTCTGTAGCACCGCCTACATACCTCGCTCTGCTAATCCTGTTACCAGTGGCTGCTGCC
AGTGGCGATAAGTCGTGTCTTACCGGGTTGGACTCAAGACGATAGTTACCGGATAAGGCGCAGCGGTCGG
GCTGAACGGGGGGTTCGTGCACACAGCCCAGCTTGGAGCGAACGACCTACACCGAACTGAGATACCTACA
GCGTGAGCTATGAGAAAGCGCCACGCTTCCCGAAGGGAGAAAGGCGGACAGGTATCCGGTAAGCGGCAGG
GTCGGAACAGGAGAGCGCACGAGGGAGCTTCCAGGGGGAAACGCCTGGTATCTTTATAGTCCTGTCGGGT
TTCGCCACCTCTGACTTGAGCGTCGATTTTTGTGATGCTCGTCAGGGGGGCGGAGCCTATGGAAAAACGC
CAGCAACGCGGCCTTTTTACGGTTCCTGGCCTTTTGCTGGCCTTGAAGCTGTCCCTGATGGTCGTCATCT
ACCTGCCTGGACAGCATGGCCTGCAACGCGGGCATCCCGATGCCGCCGGAAGCGAGAAGAATCATAATGG
GGAAGGCCATCCAGCCTCGCGTCGAACTAGATGATCCGGCTGTGGAATGTGTGTCAGTTAGGGTGTGGAA
AGTCCCCAGGCTCCCCAGCAGGCAGAAGTATGCAAAGCATGCATCTCAATTAGTCAGCAACCAGGTGTGG
AAAGTCCCCAGGCTCCCCAGCAGGCAGAAGTATGCAAAGCATGCATCTCAATTAGTCAGCAACCATAGTC
CCGCCCCTAACTCCGCCCATCCCGCCCCTAACTCCGCCCAGTTCCGCCCATTCTCCGCCCCATGGCTGAC
TAATTTTTTTTATTTATGCAGAGGCCGAGGCCGCCTCGGCCTCTGAGCTATTCCAGAAGTAGTGAGGAGG
CTTTTTTGGAGGGTGACCGCCACGACCGGTATGGCCAAGCCTTTGTCTCAAGAAGAATCCACCCTCATTG
AAAGAGCAACGGCTACAATCAACAGCATCCCCATCTCTGAAGACTACAGCGTCGCCAGCGCAGCTCTCTC
TAGCGACGGCCGCATCTTCACTGGTGTCAATGTATATCATTTTACTGGGGGACCTTGTGCAGAACTCGTG
GTGCTGGGCACTGCTGCTGCTGCGGCAGCTGGCAACCTGACTTGTATCGTCGCGATCGGAAATGAGAACA
GGGGCATCTTGAGCCCCTGCGGACGGTGCCGACAGGTGCTTCTCGATCTGCATCCTGGGATCAAAGCCAT
AGTGAAGGACAGTGATGGACAGCCGACGGCAGTTGGGATTCGTGAATTGCTGCCCTCTGGTTATGTGTGG
GAGGGCTAACGGTCCGACGCGGCCCGACGGGTCCGAGGGGGGTCGACCTCGAAACTTGTTTATTGCAGCT
TATAATGGTTACAAATAAAGCAATAGCATCACAAATTTCACAAATAAAGCATTTTTTTCACTGCATTCTA
GTTGTGGTTTGTCCAAACTCATCAATGTATCTTATCATGTCTGGATCTGATCCGAACCCCTTCCTCGACC
AATTCTCATGTTTGACAGCTTATCATCGCAGATCCGGGCAACGTTGTTGCCATTGCTCGACCAATTCTCA
TGTTTGACAGCTTATCATCGCAGATCCGTATGGTGCACTCTCAGTACAATCTGCTCTGATGCCGCATAGT
TAAGCCAGTATCTGCTCCCTGCTTGTGTGTTGGAGGTCGCTGAGTAGTGCGCGAGCAAAATTTAAGCTAC
AACAAGGCAAGGCTTGACCGACAATTGCATGAAGAATCTGCTTAGGGTTAGGCGTTTTGCGCTGCTTCGC
GATGTACGGGCCAGATATACGCGTATCTGAGGGGACTAGGGTGTGTTTAGGCGAAAAGCGGGGCTTCGGT
TGTACGCGGTTAGGAGTCCCCTCAGGATATAGTAGTTTCGCTTTTGCATAGGGAGGGGGAAATGTAGTCT
TATGCAATACTCTTGTAGTCTTGCAACATGGTAACGATGAGTTAGCAACATGCCTTACAAGGAGAGAAAA
AGCACCGTGCATGCCGATTGGTGGAAGTAAGGTGGTACGATCGTGCCTTATTAGGAAGGCAACAGACGGG
TCTGACATGGATTGGACGAACCACTGAATTCCGCATTGCAGAGATATTGTATTTAAGTGCCTAGCTCGAT
ACAATAAACGCCATTTGACCATTCACCACATTGGTGTGCACCTCCAAGCTGGCCGGGGATCCTCTAGGGC
CTCTGAGCTATTCCAGAAGTAGTGAAGAGGCTTTTTTGGAGGCCTAGGCTTTTGCAAAAAGCTCCGGATC
GATCCTGAGAACTTCAGGGTGAGTTTGGGGACCCTTGATTGTTCTTTCTTTTTCGCTATTGTAAAATTCA
TGTTATATGGAGGGGGCAAAGTTTTCAGGGTGTTGTTTAGAATGGGAAGATGTCCCTTGTATCACCATGG
ACCCTCATGATAATTTTGTTTCTTTCACTTTCTACTCTGTTGACAACCATTGTCTCCTCTTATTTTCTTT
TCATTTTCTGTAACTTTTTCGTTAAACTTTAGCTTGCATTTGTAACGAATTTTTAAATTCACTTTTGTTT
ATTTGTCAGATTGTAAGTACTTTCTCTAATCACTTTTTTTTCAAGGCAATCAGGGTATATTATATTGTAC
TTCAGCACAGTTTTAGAGAACAATTGTTATAATTAAATGATAAGGTAGAATATTTCTGCATATAAATTCT
GGCTGGCGTGGAAATATTCTTATTGGTAGAAACAACTACATCCTGGTCATCATCCTGCCTTTCTCTTTAT
GGTTACAATGATATACACTGTTTGAGATGAGGATAAAATACTCTGAGTCCAAACCGGGCCCCTCTGCTAA
CCATGTTCATGCCTTCTTCTTTTTCCTACAGCTCCTGGGCAACGTGCTGGTTATTGTGCTGTCTCATCAT
TTTGGCAAAGAATTGTAATACGACTCACTATAGGGCGAATTGATATGTCTAGATTAGATAAAAGTAAAGT
GATTAACAGCGCATTAGAGCTGCTTAATGAGGTCGGAATCGAAGGTTTAACAACCCGTAAACTCGCCCAG
AAGCTAGGTGTAGAGCAGCCTACATTGTATTGGCATGTAAAAAATAAGCGGGCTTTGCTCGACGCCTTAG
CCATTGAGATGTTAGATAGGCACCATACTCACTTTTGCCCTTTAGAAGGGGAAAGCTGGCAAGATTTTTT
ACGTAATAACGCTAAAAGTTTTAGATGTGCTTTACTAAGTCATCGCGATGGAGCAAAAGTACATTTAGGT
ACACGGCCTACAGAAAAACAGTATGAAACTCTCGAAAATCAATTAGCCTTTTTATGCCAACAAGGTTTTT
CACTAGAGAATGCATTATATGCACTCAGCGCTGTGGGGCATTTTACTTTAGGTTGCGTATTGGAAGATCA
AGAGCATCAAGTCGCTAAAGAAGAAAGGGAAACACCTACTACTGATAGTATGCCGCCATTATTACGACAA
GCTATCGAATTATTTGATCACCAAGGTGCAGAGCCAGCCTTCTTATTCGGCCTTGAATTGATCATATGCG
GATTAGAAAAACAACTTAAATGTGAAAGTGGGTCCGCGTACAGCGGATCCCGGGAATTCAGATCTTATTA
AAGCAGAACTTGTTTATTGCAGCTTATAATGGTTACAAATAAAGCAATAGCATCACAAATTTCACAAATA
AAGCATTTTTTTCACTGCATTCTAGTTGTGGTTTGTCCAAACTCATCAATGTATCTTATCATGTCTGGTC
GAATCCATGGCGCAGAACTGGTAGGTATGGAAGATCCGCGTTGACATTGATTATTGACTAGTTATTAATA
GTAATCAATTACGGGGTCATTAGTTCATAGCCCATATATGGAGTTCCGCGTTACATAACTTACGGTAAAT
GGCCCGCCTGGCTGACCGCCCAACGACCCCCGCCCATTGACGTCAATAATGACGTATGTTCCCATAGTAA
CGCCAATAGGGACTTTCCATTGACGTCAATGGGTGGAGTATTTACGGTAAACTGCCCACTTGGCAGTACA
TCAAGTGTATCATATGCCAAGTACGCCCCCTATTGACGTCAATGACGGTAAATGGCCCGCCTGGCATTAT
GCCCAGTACATGACCTTATGGGACTTTCCTACTTGGCAGTACATCTACGTATTAGTCATCGCTATTACCA
TGGTGATGCGGTTTTGGCAGTACATCAATGGGCGTGGATAGCGGTTTGACTCACGGGGATTTCCAAGTCT
CCACCCCATTGACGTCAATGGGAGTTTGTTTTGGCACCAAAATCAACGGGACTTTCCAAAATGTCGTAAC
AACTCCGCCCCATTGACGCAAATGGGCGGTAGGCGTGTACGGTGGGAGGTCTATATAAGCAGAGCTCTCC
CTATCAGTGATAGAGATCTCCCTATCAGTGATAGAGATCGTCGACGAGCTCGTTTAGTGAACCGTCAGAT
CGCCTGGAGACGCCATCCACGCTGTTTTGACCTCCATAGAAGACACCGGGACCGATCCAGCCTCCGGACT
CTAGCGTTTAAACTTAAGCTTACCACCATGGATTATAAAGACGATGATGACAAGCACCACCACCACCACC
ACGACAAGGATTGTGAAATGAAACGCACCACACTGGACAGCCCTTTGGGGAAGCTGGAGCTGTCTGGTTG
TGAGCAGGGTCTGCACGAAATAATTTTTCTGGGCAAGGGGACGTCTGCAGCTGATGCCGTGGAGGTCCCA
GCCCCCGCTGCGGTTCTCGGAGGTCCGGAGCCCCTGATACAGGCTACAGCCTGGCTGAATGCCTATTTCC
ACCAGCCCGAGGCTATCGAAGAGTTCCCCGTGCCGGCTCTTCACCATCCCGTTTTCCAGCAAGAGTCGTT
CACCAGACAGGTGTTATGGAAGCTGCTGAAGGTTGTGAAATTCGGAGAAGTGATTTCTGAGTCACACTTA
GCAGCCCTGGTAGGCAACCCCGCAGCCACGGCAGCAGTGAATACGGCACTGGATGGCAATCCTGTCCCTA
TCCTGATCCCGTGCCACAGAGTGGTCCAGGGGGATTCGGATGTGGGGCCGTACCTTGGTGGACTGGCCGT
GAAGGAATGGCTTCTGGCCCATGAAGGCCACCGGTTGGGGAAGCCAGGCTTGGGATTCGAACTGGAGGTG
CTGTTCCAGGGCCCCGGTACCGCCATCACAAGTTTGTACAAAAAAGCAGGCACCATGAGGAAGCTACAAA
AGGAACGTAAAGTTTTTGAAAAGTATACTACAGCTGCAAGAACTTTTCCAGATAAAAAGGAACGTGAAGA
AATACAGACTTTAAAACAGCAAATAGCAGATTTACGGGAAGATTTGAAAAGAAAGGAGACCAAATGGTCA
AGTACACACAGCCGTCTCAGAAGCCAGATACAAATGTTAGTCAGAGAGAACACAGACCTCCGGGAAGAAA
TAAAAGTGATGGAAAGATTCCGACTGGATGCCTGGAAGAGAGCAGAAGCCATAGAGAGCAGCCTCGAGGT
GGAGAAGAAGGACAAGCTTGCGAACACATCTGTTCGATTTCAAAACAGTCAGATTTCTTCAGGAACCCAG
GTAGAAAAATACAAGAAAAATTATCTTCCAATGCAAGGCAATCCACCTCGAAGATCCAAGTCTGCACCTC
CTCGTGATTTAGGCAATTTGGATAAGGGACAAGCTGCCTCTCCCAGGGAGCCACTTGAACCACTGAACTT
CCCAGATCCTGAATATAAAGAGGAGGAGGAAGACCAAGACATACAGGGAGAAATCAGTCATCCTGATGGA
AAGGTGGAAAAGGTTTATAAGAATGGGTGCCGTGTTATACTGTTTCCCAATGGAACTCGAAAGGAAGTGA
GTGCAGATGGGAAGACCATCACTGTCACTTTCTTTAATGGTGACGTGAAGCAGGTCATGCCAGACCAAAG
AGTGATCTACTACTATGCAGCTGCCCAGACCACTCACACGACATACCCGGAGGGACTGGAAGTCTTACAT
TTCTCAAGTGGACAAATAGAAAAACATTACCCAGATGGAAGAAAAGAAATCACGTTTCCTGACCAGACTG
TTAAAAACTTATTTCCTGATGGACAAGAAGAAAGCATTTTCCCAGATGGTACAATTGTCAGAGTACAACG
TGATGGCAACAAACTCATAGAGTTTAATAATGGCCAAAGAGAACTACATACTGCCCAGTTCAAGAGACGG
GAATACCCAGATGGCACTGTTAAAACCGTATATGCAAACGGTCATCAAGAAACGAAGTACAGATCCGGTC
GGATAAGAGTTAAGGACAAGGAGGGTAATGTGCTAATGGACACGGAGCTGTAGAACCCAGCTTTC
Features (pLannotate 1.2.2; 30 found; start..end, strand, type, name):
    433..1990    -  rep_origin     oriP (fragment): Epstein-Barr virus oriP replication origin (Yates et al., 2000)
   2103..2321    -  CDS            gL (fragment): GL_EBVB9 - Experimental evidence at protein level: Swiss-Prot protein existence level 1. The heterodimer glycoprotein H-glycoprotein L is required for the fusion of viral and plasma membranes leading to virus entry into the host cell. Acts as a functional inhibitor of gH and maintains gH in an inhibited form. Upon binding to host integrins, gL dissociates from gH leading to activation of the viral fusion glycoproteins gB and gH. Fusion of EBV with B-lymphocytes requires the additional receptor- binding protein gp42, which forms a complex with gH/gL. The heterodimer gH/gL targets also host EPHA
   2404..4330    -  CDS            EBNA1 (fragment): Epstein-Barr nuclear antigen 1, also known as EBNA-1 crucial for latent viral infection, and for episomal amplification of vectors containing the oriP origin (Okita et al., 2013)
   4368..4712    -  CDS            BRRF2_EBVB9 (fragment): Protein inferred from homology: Swiss-Prot protein existence level 3. From Epstein-Barr virus (strain B95-8) (HHV-4) (Human herpesvirus 4).
   4715..4738    -  promoter       tet promoter (fragment): E. coli promoter for tetracycline efflux protein gene
   4851..4955    +  promoter       AmpR promoter: bla
   4956..5816    +  CDS            AmpR: β-lactamase; bla; confers resistance to ampicillin, carbenicillin, and related antibiotics
   5987..6575    +  rep_origin     ori: high-copy-number ColE1/pMB1/pBR322/pUC origin of replication
   6621..6744    -  CDS            TcR (fragment): tetracycline efflux protein; tet; confers resistance to tetracycline
   6782..7079    +  promoter       SV40 promoter: SV40 enhancer and early promoter
   7101..7499    +  CDS            BSD: blasticidin S deaminase; Aspergillus terreus BSD; confers resistance to blasticidin
   7543..7677    +  polyA_signal   SV40 poly(A) signal: SV40 polyadenylation signal
   7799..7851    -  misc_feature   bom (fragment): basis of mobility region from pBR322
   7982..8075    +  ncRNA          Retro dr1: Accession: RF00214 - Retrovirus direct repeat 1 (dr1)
   8111..8372    +  promoter       RSV promoter: Rous sarcoma virus enhancer/promoter
   8398..8458    +  promoter       SV40 promoter (fragment): SV40 early promoter
   8489..9061    +  intron         β-globin intron: intron from rabbit β-globin gene
   9116..9134    +  promoter       T7 promoter: promoter for bacteriophage T7 RNA polymerase
   9145..9765    +  CDS            tetR: TETR2_ECOLX - Experimental evidence at protein level: Swiss-Prot protein existence level 1. TetR is the repressor of the tetracycline resistance element; its N-terminal region forms a helix-turn-helix structure and binds DNA. Binding of tetracycline to TetR reduces the repressor affinity for the tetracycline resistance gene (tetA) promoter operator sites. From Escherichia coli.
   9807..9928    +  polyA_signal   SV40 poly(A) signal: SV40 polyadenylation signal
   9983..10362   +  enhancer       CMV enhancer: human cytomegalovirus immediate early enhancer
  10363..10566   +  promoter       CMV promoter: human cytomegalovirus (CMV) immediate early promoter
  10568..10587   +  promoter       PLtetO-1 promoter (fragment): modified phage lambda PL promoter with tet operator sites (Lutz and Bujard, 1997)
  10589..10608   +  promoter       PLtetO-1 promoter (fragment): modified phage lambda PL promoter with tet operator sites (Lutz and Bujard, 1997)
  10616..10649   +  promoter       TRE3GV promoter (fragment): 3rd-generation Tet-responsive promoter that can be activated by binding of Tet-On® 3G, optimized for retroviral and lentiviral vectors
  10765..10782   +  CDS            9xHis (fragment): 9xHis affinity tag
  10783..11325   +  CDS            MGMT (fragment): MGMT_HUMAN - Experimental evidence at protein level: Swiss-Prot protein existence level 1. Involved in the cellular defense against the biological effects of O6-methylguanine (O6-MeG) and O4-methylthymine (O4-MeT) in DNA. Repairs the methylated nucleobase in DNA by stoichiometrically transferring the methyl group to a cysteine residue in the enzyme. This is a suicide reaction: the enzyme is irreversibly inactivated. From Homo sapiens (Human).
  11369..11389   +  protein_bind   attB1: mutant version of attB; core recombination site for the Gateway® BP reaction BP Clonase™
  11395..12510   +  CDS            CENPJ (fragment): CENPJ_HUMAN - Also known as CPAP, LAP, LIP1. Experimental evidence at protein level: Swiss-Prot protein existence level 1. Plays an important role in cell division and centrosome function by participating in centriole duplication (PubMed:17681131, PubMed:20531387). Inhibits microtubule nucleation from the centrosome. Involved in the regulation of slow processive growth of centriolar microtubules. Acts as microtubule plus-end tracking protein that stabilizes centriolar microtubules and inhibits microtubule polymerization and extension from the distal ends of centrioles (PubMed:15047868, PubMed:
  12515..14      -  protein_bind   attB2 (across the origin): mutant version of attB; recombination site for the Gateway® BP reaction BP Clonase™
