[The description below was written by a language model from this plasmid's Addgene catalogue record and pLannotate feature annotations shown in this document.]
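Description:
pEBTetDBl-CLIP-CPAP is an Epstein-Barr virus-based episomal mammalian expression plasmid for tetracycline-regulated production of the human centrosomal protein CENPJ (CPAP) fused at its N-terminus to the CLIP-tag. In E. coli it is propagated through a high-copy ColE1/pUC-type origin with ampicillin resistance. In mammalian cells the oriP origin together with the EBNA1 coding region allows the plasmid to be retained as a replicating episome. An SV40 promoter-driven blasticidin S deaminase cassette provides selection. Short annotated fragments of other EBV genes and of pBR322 elements (tet promoter, TcR, bom) appear to be backbone remnants.

The vector carries both halves of a Tet-repressor system. A tetR gene preceded by RSV promoter sequence, an SV40 early promoter fragment and a rabbit β-globin intron, and followed by an SV40 poly(A) signal, supplies the repressor. The payload sits downstream of a CMV enhancer/promoter followed by two tet operator sites (CMV-TetO2), so transcription is held off until tetracycline or an analogue releases TetR.

The open reading frame begins with a His tag (the catalogue also lists FLAG), followed by an MGMT-derived domain that corresponds to the CLIP-tag, an engineered alkyltransferase that reacts covalently with benzylcytosine substrates. This is joined through an attB1 Gateway site to CENPJ, which ends at attB2. The CENPJ annotation spans only about 1.1 kb and is flagged as a fragment, so the insert may not be the full-length coding sequence. No poly(A) signal is annotated after the insert, consistent with the depositor's note that a polyadenylation deletion gives low protein expression.

The two sequence records differ by about 100 bp, mainly in oriP. The associated publication used selective chemical crosslinking to study centrosomal protein complexes.
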