Addgene plasmid #136865: pEBTetDBl-CLIP-CPAP
Purpose: Mammalian expression of the centrosomal protein CENPJ N-terminally fused to CLIP-tag
Depositing lab: Kai Johnsson. Depositing organization: Swiss Federal Institute of Technology (EPFL). Publication: Selective chemical crosslinking reveals a Cep57-Cep63-Cep152 centrosomal complex. Lukinavicius G, Lavogina D, Orpinell M, Umezawa K, Reymond L, Garin N, Gonczy P, Johnsson K. Curr Biol. 2013 Feb 4;23(3):265-70. doi: 10.1016/j.cub.2012.12.030. Epub 2013 Jan 17. PubMed 23333316.
Backbone
  Vector backbone: pEBTetDBl
  Backbone size w/o insert (bp): 10639
  Vector type: Mammalian Expression
  Selectable markers: Blasticidin
Growth in bacteria
  Bacterial resistance: Ampicillin, 100 μg/mL
  Growth temperature: 37°C
  Growth strain: DH5alpha
  Copy number: High Copy
Gene/Insert
  Gene/Insert name: CLIP-CENPJ
  Species: H. sapiens (human), Synthetic
  Insert size (bp): 1992
  Entrez Gene: CENPJ (a.k.a. BM032, CENP-J, CPAP, LAP, LIP1, MCPH6, SASS4, SCKL4, Sas-4)
  Promoter: CMV-TetO2
  Tag / fusion protein: FLAG-tag / His-tag (N terminal on insert)
  Cloning method: Gateway Cloning
  Sequencing primers: 5′ CMV_Fwd
Terms and licenses: Academic/Nonprofit Terms; Industry Terms: Not Available to Industry
Depositor comments: PolyAdenylation RNA deletion - low protein expression level
How to cite: pEBTetDBl-CLIP-CPAP was a gift from Kai Johnsson (Addgene plasmid # 136865 ; http://n2t.net/addgene:136865 ; RRID:Addgene_136865)
