>Addgene plasmid #136865 | pEBTetDBl-CLIP-CPAP | depositor partial sequence | sequence record 264159 | Insert
ATGGGCGGTAGGCGTGTACGGTGGGAGGTCTATATAAGCAGAGCTCTCCCTATCAGTGATAGAGATCTCC
CTATCAGTGATAGAGATCGTCGACGAGCTCGTTTAGTGAACCGTCAGATCGCCTGGAGACGCCATCCACG
CTGTTTTGACCTCCATAGAAGACACCGGGACCGATCCAGCCTCCGGACTCTAGCGTTTAAACTTAAGCTT
ACCACCATGGATTATAAAGACGATGATGACAAGCACCACCACCACCACCACGACAAGGATTGTGAAATGA
AACGCACCACACTGGACAGCCCTTTGGGGAAGCTGGAGCTGTCTGGTTGTGAGCAGGGTCTGCACGAAAT
AATTTTTCTGGGCAAGGGGACGTCTGCAGCTGATGCCGTGGAGGTCCCAGCCCCCGCTGCGGTTCTCGGA
GGTCCGGAGCCCCTGATACAGGCTACAGCCTGGCTGAATGCCTATTTCCACCAGCCCGAGGCTATCGAAG
AGTTCCCCGTGCCGGCTCTTCACCATCCCGTTTTCCAGCAAGAGTCGTTCACCAGACAGGTGTTATGGAA
GCTGCTGAAGGTTGTGAAATTCGGAGAAGTGATTTCTGAGTCACACTTAGCAGCCCTGGTAGGCAACCCC
GCAGCCACGGCAGCAGTGAATACGGCACTGGATGGCAATCCTGTCCCTATCCTGATCCCGTGCCACAGAG
TGGTCCAGGGGGATTCGGATGTGGGGCCGTACCTTGGTGGACTGGCCGTGAAGGAATGGCTTCTGGCCCA
TGAAGGCCACCGGTTGGGGAAGCCAGGCTTGGGATTCGAACTGGAGGTGCTGTTCCAGGGCCCCGGTACC
GCCATCACAAGTTTGTACAAAAAAGCAGGCACCATGAGGAAGCTACAAAAGGAACGTAAAGTTTTTGAAA
AGTATACTACAGCTGCAAGAACTTTTCCAGATAAAAAGGAACGTGAAGAAATACAGACTTTAAAACAGCA
AATAGCAGATTTACGGGAAGATTTGAAAAGAAAGGAGACCAAATGGTCAAGTACACACAGCCGTCTCAGA
AGCCAGATACAAATGTTAGTCAGAGAGAACACAGACCTCCGGGAAGAAATAAAAGTGATGGAAAGATTCC
GACTGGATGCCTGGAAGAGAGCAGAAGCCATAGAGAGCAGCCTCGAGGTGGAGAAGAAGGACAAGCTTGC
GAACACATCTGTTCGATTTCAAAACAGTCAGATTTCTTCAGGAACCCAGGTAGAAAAATACAAGAAAAAT
TATCTTCCAATGCAAGGCAATCCACCTCGAAGATCCAAGTCTGCACCTCCTCGTGATTTAGGCAATTTGG
ATAAGGGACAAGCTGCCTCTCCCAGGGAGCCACTTGAACCACTGAACTTCCCAGATCCTGAATATAAAGA
GGAGGAGGAAGACCAAGACATACAGGGAGAAATCAGTCATCCTGATGGAAAGGTGGAAAAGGTTTATAAG
AATGGGTGCCGTGTTATACTGTTTCCCAATGGAACTCGAAAGGAAGTGAGTGCAGATGGGAAGACCATCA
CTGTCACTTTCTTTAATGGTGACGTGAAGCAGGTCATGCCAGACCAAAGAGTGATCTACTACTATGCAGC
TGCCCAGACCACTCACACGACATACCCGGAGGGACTGGAAGTCTTACATTTCTCAAGTGGACAAATAGAA
AAACATTACCCAGATGGAAGAAAAGAAATCACGTTTCCTGACCAGACTGTTAAAAACTTATTTCCTGATG
GACAAGAAGAAAGCATTTTCCCAGATGGTACAATTGTCAGAGTACAACGTGATGGCAACAAACTCATAGA
GTTTAATAATGGCCAAAGAGAACTACATACTGCCCAGTTCAAGAGACGGGAATACCCAGATGGCACTGTT
AAAACCGTATATGCAAACGGTCATCAAGAAACGAAGTACAGATCCGGTCGGATAAGAGTTAAGGACAAGG
AGGGTAATGTGCTAATGGACACGGAGCTGTAG
